>Addgene plasmid #37487 | pEV1.02 | addgene partial sequence | sequence record 49889 | M13_for20
AAATACCTCACTAATGCAAAGTATTCTATAACCTCATATCTAAATTCTTCAAAATCTTAACATATCTTAT
CATTGCTTTAAGTCAAACGTAACATTAAAAAAAATGTTTTGGAAAATGTGTCAAGTCTCTCAAAATTCAG
TTTTTTAAACCACTCCTATAGTCCTATAGTCCTATAGTTACCCATGAAATCCTTATATATTACTGTAAAA
TGTTTCAAAAACCATTGGCAAATTGCCAGAACTGAAAATTTCCGGCAAATTGGGGAACCGGCAAATTGCC
AATTTGCTGAATTTGCCGGAAAAACGGTAATTGCCGAAAGTTTTTGACACGAAAATGGCAAATTGTGGTT
TTAAAATTTTTTTTTTTGGAAATTTCA
