>Addgene plasmid #37487 | pEV1.02 | addgene partial sequence | sequence record 49890 | GFP-R 5'-CCATCTAATTCAACAAGAATTGGGACAAC-3'
GGCTTTGTTTGAGCCATCTGGAAAAGAAAATTTGATTTTTAATTGTTTGGGAAACGAAATACTGCAAAAA
GAAACCTAAAAAGTGATTGTAAAACTGAAAAAACGGCGAGAAATCCATTTTTGCCGCCGAATTTGGTTAC
GGTTGGTTTAAAGGCGCATGCCTAAAGTTTTATTTTCGTTGCGGGACTCACAGATTTTTAAAAACTTTTT
CTTTATTTTTTGAAGATTTCTGTGTTTTTTCACTGATTATTTACAAACAAAGCTCAATTTTATGAAAGCT
TTCAATGTTAAAAAATAAAATTATATTTAATTGAGAAGTGCTCCGTGCTGAATTTGGGGGCAAAAACTCA
ATTTATAGCGATTTTTATATAATTTCTTATAAAATAAAATTTTTTCAGATGTTTTGCAAACGAATTACTG
CGAAAAGAAACGTGAAAAGTGATTTTAAAACTGAAAAAACAGCGAGAAATCTTTTTTTGCCTCCGAATTT
GGTTACGGTTGGTTTAAAGGCGCATGCCTCAAGTTGTGCTTTCGTTGCGATACTCACAGATTTTTAAAAA
AACCTTTTTTGATTTTTTGTTTGAGTTTTTCAACTTTTTCAAGCATTTTTCTCGATTTTTGATACATT
