[The description below was written by a language model from this plasmid's Addgene catalogue record.]
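Description:
pEV1.02 is a worm expression plasmid for Caenorhabditis elegans, built by Gateway cloning in the custom pEV1 backbone (about 6.7 kb). With its roughly 9.6 kb insert, the complete construct is about 16.4 kb. It is propagated in E. coli under ampicillin selection. The record lists the copy number as unknown and does not describe the origin of replication or any marker used to select transgenic worms.

The payload is recorded as GLH-1::nos-2 3'UTR, that is, C. elegans GLH-1 sequence paired with the 3' untranslated region of nos-2. GLH-1 is a germline RNA helicase and a well-known constitutive component of P granules. The nos-2 3'UTR comes from a maternally supplied germline mRNA, and 3'UTRs of this kind are generally a major determinant of where and when transgenes are expressed in the worm germline. The backbone supplies a C-terminal GFP-TEV tag of the LAP (localization and affinity purification) type. This tag allows the fusion protein to be imaged in live animals through GFP, and it also allows affinity capture with release by TEV protease cleavage. The record does not state the promoter driving expression. The large insert size would be consistent with genomic sequence that includes regulatory regions, but this is not confirmed.

The associated study examined how a nucleoporin Nup98 homolog contributes to the integrity and function of germline P granules. This suggests the construct served as a fluorescent GLH-1 reporter for marking P granules, although the record does not spell out its specific use.
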