Addgene plasmid #37487: pEV1.02
Depositing lab: Geraldine Seydoux. Depositing organization: Johns Hopkins University and School of Medicine. Publication: The C. elegans homolog of nucleoporin Nup98 is required for the integrity and function of germline P granules. Voronina E, Seydoux G. Development. 2010 May;137(9):1441-50. Epub 2010 Mar 24. 10.1242/dev.047654 PubMed 20335358.
Backbone
  Vector backbone: pEV1
  Backbone manufacturer: custom
  Backbone size w/o insert (bp): 6700
  Total vector size (bp): 16371
  Vector type: Worm Expression
Growth in bacteria
  Bacterial resistance: Ampicillin, 100 μg/mL
  Growth temperature: 37°C
  Growth strain: DH5alpha
  Copy number: Unknown
Gene/Insert
  Gene/Insert name: GLH-1::nos-2 3’UTR
  Species: C. elegans (nematode)
  Insert size (bp): 9600
  Tag / fusion protein: GFP-Tev(LAP) (C terminal on backbone)
  Cloning method: Gateway Cloning
  Sequencing primers: 5′ M13_for20; 3′ GFP-R
Terms and licenses: Academic/Nonprofit Terms; Industry Terms: Not Available to Industry
How to cite: pEV1.02 was a gift from Geraldine Seydoux (Addgene plasmid # 37487 ; http://n2t.net/addgene:37487 ; RRID:Addgene_37487)
